Addgene plasmid #44681: PL08003A1B11
Depositing lab: Phillip Newmark. Depositing organization: University of Illinois at Urbana-Champaign. Publication: Molecular markers to characterize the hermaphroditic reproductive system of the planarian Schmidtea mediterranea. Chong T, Stary JM, Wang Y, Newmark PA. BMC Dev Biol. 2011 Nov 10;11:69. 10.1186/1471-213X-11-69 PubMed 22074376.
Backbone
  Vector backbone: pBluescript SK II (+)
  Backbone size w/o insert (bp): 2961
Growth in bacteria
  Bacterial resistance: Ampicillin, 100 μg/mL
  Growth temperature: 37°C
  Growth strain: DH5alpha
  Copy number: High Copy
Gene/Insert
  Gene/Insert name: Smed-plastin (alt names: EST Contig 4499; PL06009B1A11)
  Species: Schmidtea mediterranea
  GenBank ID: HO007660.1 DN311193.1
  Promoter: T7 sense, T3 antisense
  Cloning method: Restriction Enzyme; 5′ cloning site EcoRI (not destroyed); 3′ cloning site NotI (not destroyed)
  Sequencing primers: 5′ T7; 3′ T3
Terms and licenses: Academic/Nonprofit Terms; Industry Terms: Not Available to Industry
How to cite: PL08003A1B11 was a gift from Phillip Newmark (Addgene plasmid # 44681 ; http://n2t.net/addgene:44681 ; RRID:Addgene_44681)
