[The description below was written by a language model from this plasmid's Addgene catalogue record.]
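Description:
PL08003A1B11 is a bacterial cloning plasmid built on the pBluescript SK II (+) phagemid backbone (2961 bp without insert) that carries a cDNA clone of Smed-plastin from the planarian flatworm Schmidtea mediterranea. The insert corresponds to an expressed sequence tag clone (also recorded as EST Contig 4499) and was placed between the EcoRI and NotI sites of the polylinker, both of which remain intact, so the fragment can be excised again. The plasmid is maintained at high copy number in E. coli and selected with ampicillin. No feature table is supplied with the record and the insert length is not stated, so element-level detail beyond the catalogue fields is not available. pBluescript-type backbones generally provide a ColE1-type origin, an f1 origin for single-stranded DNA rescue and the bla resistance gene.

The functional point of the design is the pair of opposing bacteriophage RNA polymerase promoters that flank the cloning site. According to the record, T7 drives transcription of the sense strand and T3 drives the antisense strand. This arrangement allows in vitro synthesis of strand-specific RNA from a single template: antisense riboprobes for in situ hybridization, sense transcripts as controls, or both strands for making double-stranded RNA. There is no eukaryotic promoter, tag or reporter, so the construct is a transcription template and sequence resource rather than an expression vector. The associated work concerns molecular markers for the hermaphroditic reproductive system of S. mediterranea, which is consistent with this clone being used as a probe template to visualise plastin expression in planarian tissues.
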