>Addgene plasmid #44681 | PL08003A1B11 | depositor partial sequence | sequence record 61209 | 3' read
ATCGCCAAAATAGCTGAAAACTATCCATTAACAATTGGCAGTGAATTAGATCCGGAAAAAATGGCGAGAT
TTGATAAATTGATTGTATTAGGGTTAATCACAGAAATCATGATAACGTATATCAGTAAGAATCAATGGAA
TGAAAAGGATGCAGTTGATTGGGTGAATGATCAATTTTCTAGAAACAATAGGAGAATTTCAATTCAGAAT
TTTGCAGATAGAATAATTACTGAAGAAAATCTTTTTGCAGAAATTCTCGATGCTGCTGCTCCCGGTTGTC
TGGATCGTTCATGCTTGAGTAACAATAGACTGCAAAATGCAAAATATTATATTTCTACTGCTTGGAAAGC
TGGCTTGCCGATTTATACACTCCCAGAGCATTTCGTTGAAAATAATGCGACTTTTATTGCAATGGCCTTT
GCTAACTTGATTCCATATTAAATTGATTTCCGCGTTTCAATGACACAAAAAAACAATTTTTTAATTTTCT
AAACTTATTTATGGTAATCTAAATGACTGTCGGAAATTGTGTAGAATGGATATTATTCTTTCGCAATATT
ATTTAAGATTTTCTTTAATTACAGATTCTCCATGTAACTGTATGTTTGATAAATGTAAGCGAATATATTA
ATTTTAAATCAAAAAAAAAAAAAAAAAATG
