>Addgene plasmid #44681 | PL08003A1B11 | depositor partial sequence | sequence record 61210 | 5' read
CAATAATAAAGAAGTTACTTTCAAATTTTTATACTCGTAGCAACAAAGATGACTACTGGAATTCACGAAC
CCTCAGAAAGAGCTGCTTTTTCTCGATGGATTAATCAAAAATTAGCAGCAGATCCTGATTGCCGGCAGCT
GCTTCCATTAGATCCAAACAGCAATGATGTCTATTCGAAAGTTCAAGACGGCTTAATTTTATGTAAACTT
GTTAATCTAAGCTTGCCACGAATTATTGACGAAAGAGCCATTAATAGAACTCCAAAAATAATGGATTACA
CACAAAAAATTGAAAACCTTTCATTGGCCTTGAATGCTGCCCGATGTCATGGTGCCAATCTTGGTGCCAT
CGATCTGAATGAAGTTTATAATGGCAATCAAACTACAATTTTGGAATTTTTGTGGCAAATAATCAAAATC
GGATTCATTCAAGATGTTAATATTCATTTTCATCCAGAAATTGCTGATCTTAAAAAGACAGGAGAATCGA
TCGACGAAGTGAAAGAATTGTCTCCGTTTGAAATAATTATTAGATATGTAAATTTTCATTTGGCTAAAAG
CGGTCTCAGACACATGGTAAAAGGTTTTGATGAAGATTTTCGAGATTGTATTGTCTATGCTCACTTAACA
AATCGTATAGCTCCCGCAGACCTAAAAAACAAAATGGTATCATCAGGAACAATAACGAAAGAAAAGTTTT
CCGATATGAGATCATCTAGCATCATTGAAAATTTAAAATTGTTAAACGCGGATGCTTTTCTAATAGAAGA
CGATTTAAAAA
