>Addgene plasmid #44681 | PL08003A1B11 | addgene partial sequence | sequence record 63645 | M13_pUC_fwd
ATACGACTCACTATAGGGCGAATTGGGTACCGGGCCCCCCCTCGAGGTCGACGGTATCGATAAGCTTGAT
ATCGAATTCCGTTGCTGTCACAATAATAAAGAAGTTACTTTCAAATTTTTATACTCGTAGCAACAAAGAT
GACTACTGGAATTCACGAACCCTCAGAAAGAGCTGCTTTTTCTCGATGGATTAATCAAAAATTAGCAGCA
GATCCTGATTGCCGGCAGCTGCTTCCATTAGATCCAAACAGCAATGATGTCTATTCGAAAGTTCAAGACG
GCTTAATTTTATGTAAACTTGTTAATCTAAGCTTGCCACGAATTATTGACGAAAGAGCCATTAATAGAAC
TCCAAAAATAATGGATTACACACAAAAAATTGAAAACCTTTCATTGGCCTTGAATGCTGCCCGATGTCAT
GGTGCCAATCTTGGTGCCATCGATCTGAATGAAGTTTATAATGGCAATCAAACTACAATTTTGGAATTTT
TGTGGCAAATAATCAAAATCGGATTCATTCAAGATGTTAATATTCATTTTCATCCAGAAATTGCTGATCT
TAAAAAGACAGGAGAATCGATCGACGAAGTGAAAGAATTGTCTCCGTTTGAAATAATTATTAGATATGTA
AATTTTCATTTGGCTAAAAGCGGTCTCAGACACATGGTAAAAGGTTTTGATGAAGATTTTCGAGATTGTA
TTGTCTATGCTCACTTAACAAATCGTATAGCTCCCGCAGACCTAAAAAACAAAATGGTATCATCAGGAAC
AATAACGAAAGAAAAGTTTTCCGATATGAGATCATCTAGCATCATTGAAAATTTAAAATTGTTAAACGCG
GATGCTTTTCTAATAGAAGACGATTTAAAAAAATGGCGCCGATCGCAAGACTCAGCAACTC
