>Addgene plasmid #44681 | PL08003A1B11 | addgene partial sequence | sequence record 63647 | M13_pUC_rev
GATTACGCCAAGCGCGCAATTAACCCTCACTAAAGGGAACAAAAGCTGGAGCTCCACCGCGGTGGCGGCC
GCTCGCATTTTTTTTTTTTTTTTTTGATTTAAAATTAATATATTCGCTTACATTTATCAAACATACAGTT
ACATGGAGAATCTGTAATTAAAGAAAATCTTAAATAATATTGCGAAAGAATAATATCCATTCTACACAAT
TTCCGACAGTCATTTAGATTACCATAAATAAGTTTAGAAAATTAAAAAATTGTTTTTTTGTGTCATTGAA
ACGCGGAAATCAATTTAATATGGAATCAAGTTAGCAAAGGCCATTGCAATAAAAGTCGCATTATTTTCAA
CGAAATGCTCTGGGAGTGTATAAATCGGCAAGCCAGCTTTCCAAGCAGTAGAAATATAATATTTTGCATT
TTGCAGTCTATTGTTACTCAAGCATGAACGATCCAGACAACCGGGAGCAGCAGCATCGAGAATTTCTGCA
AAAAGATTTTCTTCAGTAATTATTCTATCTGCAAAATTCTGAATTGAAATTCTCCTATTGTTTCTAGAAA
ATTGATCATTCACCCAATCAACTGCATCCTTTTCATTCCATTGATTCTTACTGATATACGTTATCATGAT
TTCTGTGATTAACCCTAATACAATCAATTTATCAAATCTCGCCATTTTTTCCGGATCTAATTCACTGCCA
ATTGTTAATGGATAGTTTTCAGCTATTTTGGCGATTTTTGTACAATTGTGAACTCGTTGAGGATGAGATC
TGCTGCCATCGAATTCTGTCATGAAACGCAATCCATTGCAGATTCCGGGTCGTAACACGTCAAGTATTTG
ACTATATATCAATCCATTTCTACCATCAACAAGCAATGATAGTAAAGCTG
